LOCUS       Exported 5320 bp ds-DNA circular SYN 12-MAY-2021
DEFINITION  Expresses Broccoli in the F30 scaffold in bacterial cells.
ACCESSION   .
VERSION     .
KEYWORDS    pET28c-F30-Broccoli
SOURCE      synthetic DNA construct
  ORGANISM  synthetic DNA construct
REFERENCE   1 (bases 1 to 5320)
  AUTHORS   Filonov GS, Kam CW, Song W, Jaffrey SR
  TITLE     In-gel imaging of RNA processing using broccoli reveals optimal
            aptamer expression strategies.
  JOURNAL   Chem Biol. 2015 May 21;22(5):649-60. doi:
            10.1016/j.chembiol.2015.04.018.
  PUBMED    26000751
REFERENCE   2 (bases 1 to 5320)
  AUTHORS   .
  TITLE     Direct Submission
  JOURNAL   Exported May 12, 2021 from SnapGene Server 1.1.58
            http://www.snapgene.com
FEATURES             Location/Qualifiers
     source          1..5320
                     /organism="synthetic DNA construct"
                     /mol_type="other DNA"
     rep_origin      12..467
                     /direction=RIGHT
                     /label=f1 ori
                     /note="f1 bacteriophage origin of replication; arrow
                     indicates direction of (+) strand synthesis"
     primer_bind     complement(99..118)
                     /label=F1ori-R
                     /note="F1 origin, reverse primer"
     primer_bind     309..330
                     /label=F1ori-F
                     /note="F1 origin, forward primer"
     CDS             complement(560..1375)
                     /codon_start=1
                     /gene="aph(3')-Ia"
                     /product="aminoglycoside phosphotransferase"
                     /label=KanR
                     /note="confers resistance to kanamycin in bacteria or G418
                     (Geneticin(R)) in eukaryotes"
                     /translation="MSHIQRETSCSRPRLNSNMDADLYGYKWARDNVGQSGATIYRLYG
                     KPDAPELFLKHGKGSVANDVTDEMVRLNWLTEFMPLPTIKHFIRTPDDAWLLTTAIPGK
                     TAFQVLEEYPDSGENIVDALAVFLRRLHSIPVCNCPFNSDRVFRLAQAQSRMNNGLVDA
                     SDFDDERNGWPVEQVWKEMHKLLPFSPDSVVTHGDFSLDNLIFDEGKLIGCIDVGRVGI
                     ADRYQDLAILWNCLGEFSPSLQKRLFQKYGIDNPDMNKLQFHLMLDEFF"
     primer_bind     1283..1302
                     /label=Kan-R
                     /note="Kanamycin resistance gene, reverse primer"
     primer_bind     1367..1386
                     /label=pENTR-R
                     /note="pENTR vectors, reverse primer"
     rep_origin      1497..2085
                     /direction=RIGHT
                     /label=ori
                     /note="high-copy-number ColE1/pMB1/pBR322/pUC origin of
                     replication"
     primer_bind     1986..2005
                     /label=pBR322ori-F
                     /note="pBR322 origin, forward primer"
     primer_bind     2239..2256
                     /label=L4440
                     /note="L4440 vector, forward primer"
     misc_feature    2271..2413
                     /label=bom
                     /note="basis of mobility region from pBR322"
     primer_bind     complement(2339..2358)
                     /label=pRS-marker
                     /note="pRS vectors, use to sequence yeast selectable
                     marker"
     primer_bind     2499..2521
                     /label=pGEX 3'
                     /note="pGEX vectors, reverse primer"
     CDS             complement(2515..2706)
                     /codon_start=1
                     /gene="rop"
                     /product="Rop protein, which maintains plasmids at low copy
                     number"
                     /label=rop
                     /translation="MTKQEKTALNMARFIRSQTLTLLEKLNELDADEQADICESLHDHA
                     DELYRSCLARFGDDGENL"
     CDS             complement(3515..4597)
                     /codon_start=1
                     /gene="lacI"
                     /product="lac repressor"
                     /label=lacI
                     /note="The lac repressor binds to the lac operator to
                     inhibit transcription in E. coli. This inhibition can be
                     relieved by adding lactose or
                     isopropyl-beta-D-thiogalactopyranoside (IPTG)."
                     /translation="MKPVTLYDVAEYAGVSYQTVSRVVNQASHVSAKTREKVEAAMAEL
                     NYIPNRVAQQLAGKQSLLIGVATSSLALHAPSQIVAAIKSRADQLGASVVVSMVERSGV
                     EACKAAVHNLLAQRVSGLIINYPLDDQDAIAVEAACTNVPALFLDVSDQTPINSIIFSH
                     EDGTRLGVEHLVALGHQQIALLAGPLSSVSARLRLAGWHKYLTRNQIQPIAEREGDWSA
                     MSGFQQTMQMLNEGIVPTAMLVANDQMALGAMRAITESGLRVGADISVVGYDDTEDSSC
                     YIPPLTTIKQDFRLLGQTSVDRLLQLSQGQAVKGNQLLPVSLVKRKTTLAPNTQTASPR
                     ALADSLMQLARQVSRLESGQ"
     primer_bind     4559..4578
                     /label=LacI-R
                     /note="LacI, reverse primer"
     promoter        complement(4598..4675)
                     /gene="lacI"
                     /label=lacI promoter
     primer_bind     4881..4900
                     /label=pBRrevBam
                     /note="pBR322 vectors, tet region, downstream of BamHI,
                     reverse primer"
     primer_bind     4984..5003
                     /label=T7
                     /note="T7 promoter, forward primer"
     promoter        4984..5002
                     /label=T7 promoter
                     /note="promoter for bacteriophage T7 RNA polymerase"
     terminator      5110..5157
                     /label=T7 terminator
                     /note="transcription terminator for bacteriophage T7 RNA
                     polymerase"
     CDS             5164..5181
                     /codon_start=1
                     /product="6xHis affinity tag"
                     /label=6xHis
                     /translation="HHHHHH"
     primer_bind     complement(5234..5252)
                     /label=T7 Term
                     /note="T7 terminator, reverse primer"
     terminator      5248..5295
                     /label=T7 terminator
                     /note="transcription terminator for bacteriophage T7 RNA
                     polymerase"
ORIGIN
        1 tggcgaatgg gnnnnnnnnn nnnnnnnnnn nnnnnnnnnn nnnnnnnnnn nnnnnnnnnn
       61 nnnnnnnnnn nnnnnnnnnn nnnnnnnnnn nnnnnnnnnn nnnnnnnnnn nnnnnnnnnn
      121 nnnnnnnnnn nnnnncnnnn nnnnnnnnnn nnnnnnnnnn nnnnnnnnnn nnnnnnnnnn
      181 nnnnnnnnnn nnnnnnnnnn nnnnnnnnnn nnnnnnnnnn nnnnnnnann nnnnnnnnnn
      241 nnnnnnnnnn nnnnnnnnnn nnnnnnnnnn nnnnnnncct ttgacgttgg agtccacgtt
      301 ctttnnnnnn nnnnnnnnnn nnnnnnnnnn nnnnnnnnnn naccctatct cggtctattc
      361 ttttgattta taagggattt tgccgatttc ggcctattgg ttaaaaaatg agctgattta
      421 acaaaaattt aacgcgaatt ttaacaaaat attaacgttt acaatttcag gtggcacttt
      481 tcggggaaat gtgcgcggaa cccctatttg tttatttttc taaatacatt caaatatgta
      541 tccgctcatg aattaattct tagaaaaact catcgagcat caaatgaaac tgcaatttat
      601 tcatatcagg attatcaata ccatattttt gaaaaagccg tttctgtaat gaaggagaaa
      661 actcaccgag gcagttccat aggatggcaa gatcctggta tcggtctgcg attccgactc
      721 gtccaacatc aatacaacct attaatttcc cctcgtcaaa aataaggtta tcaagtgaga
      781 aatcaccatg agtgacgact gaatccggtg agaatggcaa aagtttatgc atttctttcc
      841 agacttgttc aacaggccag ccattacgct cgtcatcaaa atcactcgca tcaaccaaac
      901 cgttattcat tcgtgattgc gcctgagcga gacgaaatac gcgatcgctg ttaaaaggac
      961 aattacaaac aggaatcgaa tgcaaccggc gcaggaacac tgccagcgca tcaacaatat
     1021 tttcacctga atcaggatat tcttctaata cctggaatgc tgttttcccg gggatcgcag
     1081 tggtgagtaa ccatgcatca tcaggagtac ggataaaatg cttgatggtc ggaagaggca
     1141 taaattccgt cagccagttt agtctgacca tctcatctgt aacatcattg gcaacgctac
     1201 ctttgccatg tttcagaaac aactctggcg catcgggctt cccatacaat cgatagattg
     1261 tcgcacctga ttgcccgaca ttatcgcgag cccatttata cccatataaa tcagcatcca
     1321 tgttggaatt taatcgcggc ctagagcaag acgtttcccg ttgaatatgg ctcataacac
     1381 cccttgtatt actgtttatg taagcagaca gttttattgt tcatgaccaa aatcccttaa
     1441 cgtgagtttt cgttccactg agcgtcagac cccgtagaaa agatcaaagg atcttcttga
     1501 gatccttttt ttctgcgcgt aatctgctgc ttgcaaacaa aaaaaccacc gctaccagcg
     1561 gtggtttgtt tgccggatca agagctacca actctttttc cgaaggtaac tggcttcagc
     1621 agagcgcaga taccaaatac tgtccttcta gtgtagccgt agttaggcca ccacttcaag
     1681 aactctgtag caccgcctac atacctcgct ctgctaatcc tgttaccagt ggctgctgcc
     1741 agtggcgata agtcgtgtct taccgggttg gactcaagac gatagttacc ggataaggcg
     1801 cagcggtcgg gctgaacggg gggttcgtgc acacagccca gcttggagcg aacgacctac
     1861 accgaactga gatacctaca gcgtgagcta tgagaaagcg ccacgcttcc cgaagggaga
     1921 aaggcggaca ggtatccggt aagcggcagg gtcggaacag gagagcgcac gagggagctt
     1981 ccagggggaa acgcctggta tctttatagt cctgtcgggt ttcgccacct ctgacttgag
     2041 cgtcgatttt tgtgatgctc gtcagggggg cggagcctat ggaaaaacgc cagcaacgcg
     2101 gcctttttac ggttcctggc cttttgctgg ccttttgctc acatgttctt tcctgcgtta
     2161 tcccctgatt ctgtggataa ccgtattacc gcctttgagt gagctgatac cgctcgccgc
     2221 agccgaacga ccgagcgcag cgagtcagtg agcgaggaag cggaagagcg cctgatgcgg
     2281 tattttctcc ttacgcatct gtgcggtatt tcacaccgca tatatggtgc actctcagta
     2341 caatctgctc tgatgccgca tagttaagcc agtatacact ccgctatcgc tacgtgactg
     2401 ggtcatggct gcgccccgac acccgccaac acccgctgac gcgccctgac gggcttgtct
     2461 gctcccggca tccgcttaca gacaagctgt gaccgtctcc gggagctgca tgtgtcagag
     2521 gttttcaccg tcatcaccga aacgcgcgag gcagctgcgg taaagctcat cagcgtggtc
     2581 gtgaagcgat tcacagatgt ctgcctgttc atccgcgtcc agctcgttga gtttctccag
     2641 aagcgttaat gtctggcttc tgataaagcg ggccatgtta agggcggttt tttcctgttt
     2701 ggtcactgat gcctccgtgt aagggggatt tctgttcatg ggggtaatga taccgatgaa
     2761 acgagagagg atgctcacga tacgggttac tgatgatgaa catgcccggt tactggaacg
     2821 ttgtgagggt aaacaactgg cggtatggat gcggcgggac cagagaaaaa tcactcaggg
     2881 tcaatgccag cgcttcgtta atacagatgt aggtgttcca cagggtagcc agcagcatcc
     2941 tgcgatgcag atccggaaca taatggtgca gggcgctgac ttccgcgttt ccagacttta
     3001 cgaaacacgg aaaccgaaga ccattcatgt tgttgctcag gtcgcagacg ttttgcagca
     3061 gcagtcgctt cacgttcgct cgcgtatcgg tgattcattc tgctaaccag taaggcaacc
     3121 ccgccagcct agccgggtcc tcaacgacag gagcacgatc atgcgcaccc gtggggccgc
     3181 catgccggcg ataatggcct gcttctcgcc gaaacgtttg gtggcgggac cagtgacgaa
     3241 ggcttgagcg agggcgtgca agattccgaa taccgcaagc gacaggccga tcatcgtcgc
     3301 gctccagcga aagcggtcct cgccgaaaat gacccagagc gctgccggca cctgtcctac
     3361 gagttgcatg ataaagaaga cagtcataag tgcggcgacg atagtcatgc cccgcgccca
     3421 ccggaaggag ctgactgggt tgaaggctct caagggcatc ggtcgagatc ccggtgccta
     3481 atgagtgagc taacttacat taattgcgtt gcgctcactg cccgctttcc agtcgggaaa
     3541 cctgtcgtgc cagctgcatt aatgaatcgg ccaacgcgcg gggagaggcg gtttgcgtat
     3601 tgggcgccag ggtggttttt cttttcacca gtgagacggg caacagctga ttgcccttca
     3661 ccgcctggcc ctgagagagt tgcagcaagc ggtccacgct ggtttgcccc agcaggcgaa
     3721 aatcctgttt gatggtggtt aacggcggga tataacatga gctgtcttcg gtatcgtcgt
     3781 atcccactac cgagatatcc gcaccaacgc gcagcccgga ctcggtaatg gcgcgcattg
     3841 cgcccagcgc catctgatcg ttggcaacca gcatcgcagt gggaacgatg ccctcattca
     3901 gcatttgcat ggtttgttga aaaccggaca tggcactcca gtcgccttcc cgttccgcta
     3961 tcggctgaat ttgattgcga gtgagatatt tatgccagcc agccagacgc agacgcgccg
     4021 agacagaact taatgggccc gctaacagcg cgatttgctg gtgacccaat gcgaccagat
     4081 gctccacgcc cagtcgcgta ccgtcttcat gggagaaaat aatactgttg atgggtgtct
     4141 ggtcagagac atcaagaaat aacgccggaa cattagtgca ggcagcttcc acagcaatgg
     4201 catcctggtc atccagcgga tagttaatga tcagcccact gacgcgttgc gcgagaagat
     4261 tgtgcaccgc cgctttacag gcttcgacgc cgcttcgttc taccatcgac accaccacgc
     4321 tggcacccag ttgatcggcg cgagatttaa tcgccgcgac aatttgcgac ggcgcgtgca
     4381 gggccagact ggaggtggca acgccaatca gcaacgactg tttgcccgcc agttgttgtg
     4441 ccacgcggtt gggaatgtaa ttcagctccg ccatcgccgc ttccactttt tcccgcgttt
     4501 tcgcagaaac gtggctggcc tggttcacca cgcgggaaac ggtctgataa gagacaccgg
     4561 catactctgc gacatcgtat aacgttactg gtttcacatt caccaccctg aattgactct
     4621 cttccgggcg ctatcatgcc ataccgcgaa aggttttgcg ccattcgatg gtgtccggga
     4681 tctcgacgct ctcccttatg cgactcctgc attaggaagc agcccagtag taggttgagg
     4741 ccgttgagca ccgccgccgc aaggaatggt gcatgcaagg agatggcgcc caacagtccc
     4801 ccggccacgg ggcctgccac catacccacg ccgaaacaag cgctcatgag cccgaagtgg
     4861 cgagcccgat cttccccatc ggtgatgtcg gcgatatagg cgccagcaac cgcacctgtg
     4921 gcgccggtga tgccggccac gatgcgtccg gcgtagagga tcgagatctc gatcccgcga
     4981 aattaatacg actcactata gggttgccat gtgtatgtgg gagacggtcg ggtccagata
     5041 ttcgtatctg tcgagtagag tgtgggctcc cacatactct gatgatcctt cgggatcatt
     5101 catggcaagc tagcataacc ccttggggcc tctaaacggg tcttgagggg ttttttgctc
     5161 gagcaccacc accaccacca ctgagatccg gctgctaaca aagcccgaaa ggaagctgag
     5221 ttggctgctg ccaccgctga gcaataacta gcataacccc ttggggcctc taaacgggtc
     5281 ttgaggggtt ttttgctgaa aggaggaact atatccggat
//
