[The description below was written by a language model from this plasmid's Addgene catalogue record and the feature table of its GenBank file.]
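Description:
pET28c-F30-Broccoli is a 5,320 bp bacterial expression plasmid built on the Novagen pET-28c backbone and designed to produce an RNA, not a protein, in E. coli. It is selected with kanamycin through the aph(3')-Ia (KanR) gene and replicates from a ColE1/pBR322-type origin. The pBR322 bom region and the rop gene are also present, and Rop normally holds copy number down, although the catalogue lists copy number as unknown. An f1 origin allows single-stranded DNA production, and the backbone carries lacI under its own promoter.

The payload is a 105 bp synthetic insert encoding the Broccoli fluorogenic RNA aptamer embedded in the F30 scaffold, a structured RNA framework intended to support aptamer folding and stability. It was cloned between BglII and NheI sites, both of which are retained. The insert itself is not annotated in the feature table, but it evidently lies in the roughly 100 bp gap between the annotated T7 promoter and a closely following T7 terminator. Transcription therefore depends on T7 RNA polymerase, which must be supplied by the host strain. No lac operator is annotated next to the promoter, so the record does not show whether the plasmid-borne lac repressor regulates this transcription unit directly. Downstream of the first terminator are a leftover 6xHis coding segment and a second T7 terminator. These appear to be remnants of the original pET-28 cassette with no evident role in expression of the aptamer.

The associated work concerns in-gel imaging of RNA processing and comparison of aptamer expression strategies, consistent with use of this plasmid to express scaffolded Broccoli in bacterial cells.
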