Addgene plasmid #66788: pET28c-F30-Broccoli
Purpose: Expresses Broccoli in the F30 scaffold in bacterial cells
Depositing lab: Samie Jaffrey. Depositing organization: Cornell University. Publication: In-gel imaging of RNA processing using broccoli reveals optimal aptamer expression strategies. Filonov GS, Kam CW, Song W, Jaffrey SR. Chem Biol. 2015 May 21;22(5):649-60. doi: 10.1016/j.chembiol.2015.04.018. PubMed 26000751.
Backbone
  Vector backbone: pET-28c
  Backbone manufacturer: Novagen
  Backbone size w/o insert (bp): 5215
  Total vector size (bp): 5320
  Vector type: Bacterial Expression
Growth in bacteria
  Bacterial resistance: Kanamycin, 50 μg/mL
  Growth temperature: 37°C
  Growth strain: DH5alpha
  Copy number: Unknown
Gene/Insert
  Gene/Insert name: Broccoli in the F30 scaffold
  Species: Synthetic
  Insert size (bp): 105
  Promoter: T7
  Cloning method: Restriction Enzyme; 5′ cloning site BglII (not destroyed); 3′ cloning site NheI (not destroyed)
  Sequencing primers: 5′ T7
Terms and licenses: Academic/Nonprofit Terms; Industry Terms: Not Available to Industry
How to cite: pET28c-F30-Broccoli was a gift from Samie Jaffrey (Addgene plasmid # 66788 ; http://n2t.net/addgene:66788 ; RRID:Addgene_66788)
