>Addgene plasmid #66788 | pET28c-F30-Broccoli | addgene partial sequence | sequence record 117285 | Tet-internal-R 5'-aaggagctgactgggttgaag-3'
CCGGTGCCTAATGAGTGAGCTAACTTACATTAATTGCGTTGCGCTCACTGCCCGCTTTCCAGTCGGGAAA
CCTGTCGTGCCAGCTGCATTAATGAATCGGCCAACGCGCGGGGAGAGGCGGTTTGCGTATTGGGCGCCAG
GGTGGTTTTTCTTTTCACCAGTGAGACGGGCAACAGCTGATTGCCCTTCACCGCCTGGCCCTGAGAGAGT
TGCAGCAAGCGGTCCACGCTGGTTTGCCCCAGCAGGCGAAAATCCTGTTTGATGGTGGTTAACGGCGGGA
TATAACATGAGCTGTCTTCGGTATCGTCGTATCCCACTACCGAGATATCCGCACCAACGCGCAGCCCGGA
CTCGGTAATGGCGCGCATTGCGCCCAGCGCCATCTGATCGTTGGCAACCAGCATCGCAGTGGGAACGATG
CCCTCATTCAGCATTTGCATGGTTTGTTGAAAACCGGACATGGCACTCCAGTCGCCTTCCCGTTCCGCTA
TCGGCTGAATTTGATTGCGAGTGAGATATTTATGCCAGCCAGCCAGACGCAGACGCGCCGAGACAGAACT
TAATGGGCCCGCTAACAGCGCGATTTGCTGGTGACCCAATGCGACCAGATGCTCCACGCCCAGTCGCGTA
CCGTCTTCATGGGAGAAAATAATACTGTTGATGGGTGTCTGGTCAGAGACATCAAGAAATAACGCCGGAA
CATTAGTGCAGGCAGCTTCCACAGCAATGGCATCCTGGTCATCCAGCGGATAGTTAATGATCAGCCCACT
GACGCGTTGCGCGAGAAGATTGTGCACCGCCGCTTTACAGGCTTCGACGCCGCTTCGTTCTACCATCGAC
ACCACCACGCTGGCACCCAGTTGATCGGCGCGAGATTTAATCGCCGCGACAATTTTGCG
