>Addgene plasmid #66788 | pET28c-F30-Broccoli | addgene partial sequence | sequence record 117289 | F1ori-R 5'-AGGGAAGAAAGCGAAAGGAG-3'
TCCTTTCAGCAAAAAACCCCTCAAGACCCGTTTAGAGGCCCCAAGGGGTTATGCTAGTTATTGCTCAGCG
GTGGCAGCAGCCAACTCAGCTTCCTTTCGGGCTTTGTTAGCAGCCGGATCTCAGTGGTGGTGGTGGTGGT
GCTCGAGCAAAAAACCCCTCAAGACCCGTTTAGAGGCCCCAAGGGGTTATGCTAGCTTGCCATGAATGAT
CCCGAAGGATCATCAGAGTATGTGGGAGCCCACACTCTACTCGACAGATACGAATATCTGGACCCGACCG
TCTCCCACATACACATGGCAACCCTATAGTGAGTCGTATTAATTTCGCGGGATCGAGATCTCGATCCTCT
ACGCCGGACGCATCGTGGCCGGCATCACCGGCGCCACAGGTGCGGTTGCTGGCGCCTATATCGCCGACAT
CACCGATGGGGAAGATCGGGCTCGCCACTTCGGGCTCATGAGCGCTTGTTTCGGCGTGGGTATGGTGGCA
GGCCCCGTGGCCGGGGGACTGTTGGGCGCCATCTCCTTGCATGCACCATTCCTTGCGGCGGCGGTGCTCA
ACGGCCTCAACCTACTACTGGGCTGCTTCCTAATGCAGGAGTCGCATAAGGGAGAGCGTCGAGATCCCGG
ACACCATCGAATGGCGCAAAACCTTTCGCGGTATGGCATGATAGCGCCCGGAAGAGAGTCAATTCAGGGT
GGTGAATGTGAAACCAGTAACGTTATACGATGTCGCAGAGTATGCCGGTGTCTCTTATCAG
